Addgene plasmid #154103: pcDNA3-sACE2v2.4(732)-8h
Purpose: Mammalian expression plasmid for dimeric soluble ACE2 high affinity variant 2.4 (8his tag)
Depositing lab: Erik Procko. Depositing organization: University of Illinois at Urbana-Champaign. Publication: Engineering human ACE2 to optimize binding to the spike protein of SARS coronavirus 2. Chan KK, Dorosky D, Sharma P, Abbasi SA, Dye JM, Kranz DM, Herbert AS, Procko E. Science. 2020 Sep 4;369(6508):1261-1265. doi: 10.1126/science.abc0870. Epub 2020 Aug 4. PubMed 32753553.
Backbone
  Vector backbone: pcDNA3.1(+)
  Backbone manufacturer: Invitrogen
  Backbone size w/o insert (bp): 5332
  Total vector size (bp): 7582
  Vector type: Mammalian Expression
  Selectable markers: Neomycin (select with G418)
Growth in bacteria
  Bacterial resistance: Ampicillin, 100 μg/mL
  Growth temperature: 37°C
  Growth strain: DH5alpha
  Copy number: High Copy
Gene/Insert
  Gene/Insert name: Angiotensin-converting enzyme 2 (alt names: ACE2; peptidyl-dipeptidase A)
  Species: H. sapiens (human)
  Insert size (bp): 2250
  Mutation: Extracellular, soluble protease domain (a.a. M1-G732) with mutations T27Y, L79T, N330Y
  GenBank ID: NM_021804.1
  Entrez Gene: ACE2 (a.k.a. ACEH)
  Promoter: CMV
  Tag / fusion protein: Short GSG linker and 8his tag (C terminal on insert)
  Cloning method: Restriction Enzyme; 5′ cloning site NheI (not destroyed); 3′ cloning site XhoI (not destroyed)
  Sequencing primers: 5′ CMV-fwd; 3′ BGH-rev
Terms and licenses: Academic/Nonprofit Terms; Industry Terms: Not Available to Industry
Depositor comments: Please visit https://www.biorxiv.org/content/10.1101/2020.03.16.994236v1 for BioRxiv preprint.
How to cite: pcDNA3-sACE2v2.4(732)-8h was a gift from Erik Procko (Addgene plasmid # 154103 ; http://n2t.net/addgene:154103 ; RRID:Addgene_154103)
