[The description below was written by a language model from this plasmid's Addgene catalogue record and pLannotate feature annotations shown in this document.]
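Description:
pcDNA3-sACE2v2.4(732)-8h is a mammalian expression plasmid of about 7.6 kb built on the Invitrogen pcDNA3.1(+) backbone. It is maintained in E. coli through a high-copy ColE1/pUC-type origin and an ampicillin resistance gene (β-lactamase) under its own promoter. An f1 phage origin is also present. For selection in mammalian cells, an SV40 early promoter drives a neomycin phosphotransferase gene followed by an SV40 polyadenylation signal, which allows G418 selection of stable transfectants. The annotation also flags several short partial matches (HIV-1 LTR, ble, lacI, bom and a second SV40 promoter fragment). These appear to be residual backbone sequence or software hits rather than functional elements.

The payload, cloned between NheI and XhoI, is a roughly 2.25 kb human ACE2 fragment encoding residues M1 to G732, the soluble extracellular portion of the protein. The catalogue describes this length of construct as dimeric. It carries the three substitutions T27Y, L79T and N330Y that define the high-affinity "v2.4" variant, which the associated study engineered for stronger binding to the SARS-CoV-2 spike protein. A short GSG linker and an eight-histidine tag are fused to the C terminus; the annotation software reports the tag as a partial 10xHis match. Transcription is driven by the CMV immediate-early enhancer and promoter and terminated by the bovine growth hormone polyadenylation signal. A T7 promoter lies just upstream of the coding sequence. The plasmid is intended for producing the soluble ACE2 variant in mammalian cells, and the His tag offers a handle for metal-affinity purification or detection.
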