Features (pLannotate 1.2.2; 21 found; start..end, strand, type, name):
      1..380     +  enhancer       CMV enhancer: human cytomegalovirus immediate early enhancer
    381..584     +  promoter       CMV promoter: human cytomegalovirus (CMV) immediate early promoter
    580..613     +  LTR            5' LTR (truncated) (fragment): truncated 5' long terminal repeat (LTR) from HIV-1
    629..647     +  promoter       T7 promoter: promoter for bacteriophage T7 RNA polymerase
    673..2868    +  CDS            ACE2 (fragment): ACE2_HUMAN - Experimental evidence at protein level: Swiss-Prot protein existence level 1. [Isoform 2]: (Microbial infection) Non-functional as a receptor for human coronavirus SARS-CoV-2. From Homo sapiens (Human).
   2874..2894    +  CDS            10xHis (fragment): 10xHis affinity tag
   2948..3172    +  polyA_signal   bGH poly(A) signal: bovine growth hormone polyadenylation signal
   3176..3197    +  promoter       SV40 promoter (fragment): SV40 enhancer and early promoter
   3218..3646    +  rep_origin     f1 ori (sequence partly withheld): f1 bacteriophage origin of replication; arrow indicates direction of (+) strand synthesis
   3660..3989    +  promoter       SV40 promoter: SV40 enhancer and early promoter
   4056..4847    +  CDS            neo: KKA2_KLEPN - Also known as kan, nptII. Experimental evidence at protein level: Swiss-Prot protein existence level 1. Resistance to kanamycin, neomycin, paromomycin, ribostamycin, butirosin and gentamicin B. From Klebsiella pneumoniae.
   4871..5029    +  CDS            ble (fragment): BLE_KLEPN - Experimental evidence at protein level: Swiss-Prot protein existence level 1. Binding protein with a strong affinity to the bleomycin family of antibiotics. Binds to CL990; an antimitotic-antibiotic compound. From Klebsiella pneumoniae.
   5024..5145    +  polyA_signal   SV40 poly(A) signal: SV40 polyadenylation signal
   5218..5234    -  protein_bind   lac operator: The lac repressor binds to the lac operator to inhibit transcription in E. coli. This inhibition can be relieved by adding lactose or isopropyl-β-D-thiogalactopyranoside (IPTG). lac repressor encoded by lacI
   5242..5272    -  promoter       lac promoter: promoter for the E. coli lac operon
   5287..5308    -  protein_bind   CAP binding site: CAP binding activates transcription in the presence of cAMP. E. coli catabolite activator protein
   5321..5413    -  CDS            lacI (fragment): lac repressor; lacI; The lac repressor binds to the lac operator to inhibit transcription in E. coli. This inhibition can be relieved by adding lactose or isopropyl-β-D-thiogalactopyranoside (IPTG).
   5596..6184    -  rep_origin     ori: high-copy-number ColE1/pMB1/pBR322/pUC origin of replication
   6355..7215    -  CDS            AmpR: β-lactamase; bla; confers resistance to ampicillin, carbenicillin, and related antibiotics
   7216..7320    -  promoter       AmpR promoter: bla
   7379..7431    -  misc_feature   bom (fragment): basis of mobility region from pBR322
>Addgene plasmid #154103 | pcDNA3-sACE2v2.4(732)-8h | addgene full sequence | sequence record 301646 | Addgene NGS Result
GACATTGATTATTGACTAGTTATTAATAGTAATCAATTACGGGGTCATTAGTTCATAGCCCATATATGGA
GTTCCGCGTTACATAACTTACGGTAAATGGCCCGCCTGGCTGACCGCCCAACGACCCCCGCCCATTGACG
TCAATAATGACGTATGTTCCCATAGTAACGCCAATAGGGACTTTCCATTGACGTCAATGGGTGGAGTATT
TACGGTAAACTGCCCACTTGGCAGTACATCAAGTGTATCATATGCCAAGTACGCCCCCTATTGACGTCAA
TGACGGTAAATGGCCCGCCTGGCATTATGCCCAGTACATGACCTTATGGGACTTTCCTACTTGGCAGTAC
ATCTACGTATTAGTCATCGCTATTACCATGGTGATGCGGTTTTGGCAGTACATCAATGGGCGTGGATAGC
GGTTTGACTCACGGGGATTTCCAAGTCTCCACCCCATTGACGTCAATGGGAGTTTGTTTTGGCACCAAAA
TCAACGGGACTTTCCAAAATGTCGTAACAACTCCGCCCCATTGACGCAAATGGGCGGTAGGCGTGTACGG
TGGGAGGTCTATATAAGCAGAGCTCTCTGGCTAACTAGAGAACCCACTGCTTACTGGCTTATCGAAATTA
ATACGACTCACTATAGGGAGACCCAAGCTGGCTAGCGCCACCATGTCAAGCTCTTCCTGGCTCCTTCTCA
GCCTTGTTGCTGTAACTGCTGCTCAGTCCACCATTGAGGAACAGGCCAAGTACTTTTTGGACAAGTTTAA
CCACGAAGCCGAAGACCTGTTCTATCAAAGTTCACTTGCTTCTTGGAATTATAACACCAATATTACTGAA
GAGAATGTCCAAAACATGAATAATGCTGGGGACAAATGGTCTGCCTTTTTAAAGGAACAGTCCACAACTG
CCCAAATGTATCCACTACAAGAAATTCAGAATCTCACAGTCAAGCTTCAGCTGCAGGCTCTTCAGCAAAA
TGGGTCTTCAGTGCTCTCAGAAGACAAGAGCAAACGGTTGAACACAATTCTAAATACAATGAGCACCATC
TACAGTACTGGAAAAGTTTGTAACCCAGATAATCCACAAGAATGCTTATTACTTGAACCAGGTTTGAATG
AAATAATGGCAAACAGTTTAGACTACAATGAGAGGCTCTGGGCTTGGGAAAGCTGGAGATCTGAGGTCGG
CAAGCAGCTGAGGCCATTATATGAAGAGTATGTGGTCTTGAAAAATGAGATGGCAAGAGCAAATCATTAT
GAGGACTATGGGGATTATTGGAGAGGAGACTATGAAGTAAATGGGGTAGATGGCTATGACTACAGCCGCG
GCCAGTTGATTGAAGATGTGGAACATACCTTTGAAGAGATTAAACCATTATATGAACATCTTCATGCCTA
TGTGAGGGCAAAGTTGATGAATGCCTATCCTTCCTATATCAGTCCAATTGGATGCCTCCCTGCTCATTTG
CTTGGTGATATGTGGGGTAGATTTTGGACAAATCTGTACTCTTTGACAGTTCCCTTTGGACAGAAACCAA
ACATAGATGTTACTGATGCAATGGTGGACCAGGCCTGGGATGCACAGAGAATATTCAAGGAGGCCGAGAA
GTTCTTTGTATCTGTTGGTCTTCCTAATATGACTCAAGGATTCTGGGAATATTCCATGCTAACGGACCCA
GGAAATGTTCAGAAAGCAGTCTGCCATCCCACAGCTTGGGACCTGGGGAAGGGCGACTTCAGGATTCTTA
TGTGCACAAAGGTGACAATGGACGACTTCCTGACAGCTCATCATGAGATGGGGCATATCCAGTATGATAT
GGCATATGCTGCACAACCTTTTCTGCTAAGAAATGGAGCTAATGAAGGATTCCATGAAGCTGTTGGGGAA
ATCATGTCACTTTCTGCAGCCACACCTAAGCATTTAAAATCCATTGGTCTTCTGTCACCCGATTTTCAAG
AAGACAATGAAACAGAAATAAACTTCCTGCTCAAACAAGCACTCACGATTGTTGGGACTCTGCCATTTAC
TTACATGTTAGAGAAGTGGAGGTGGATGGTCTTTAAAGGGGAAATTCCCAAAGACCAGTGGATGAAAAAG
TGGTGGGAGATGAAGCGAGAGATAGTTGGGGTGGTGGAACCTGTGCCCCATGATGAAACATACTGTGACC
CCGCATCTCTGTTCCATGTTTCTAATGATTACTCATTCATTCGATATTACACAAGGACCCTTTACCAATT
CCAGTTTCAAGAAGCACTTTGTCAAGCAGCTAAACATGAAGGCCCTCTGCACAAATGTGACATCTCAAAC
TCTACAGAAGCTGGACAGAAACTGTTCAATATGCTGAGGCTTGGAAAATCAGAACCCTGGACCCTAGCAT
TGGAAAATGTTGTAGGAGCAAAGAACATGAATGTAAGGCCACTGCTCAACTACTTTGAGCCCTTATTTAC
CTGGCTGAAAGACCAGAACAAGAATTCTTTTGTGGGATGGAGTACCGACTGGAGTCCATATGCAGACCAA
AGCATCAAAGTGAGGATAAGCCTAAAATCAGCTCTTGGAGATAAAGCATATGAATGGAACGACAATGAAA
TGTACCTGTTCCGATCATCTGTTGCATATGCTATGAGGCAGTACTTTTTAAAAGTAAAAAATCAGATGAT
TCTTTTTGGGGAGGAGGATGTGCGAGTGGCTAATTTGAAACCAAGAATCTCCTTTAATTTCTTTGTCACT
GCACCTAAAAATGTGTCTGATATCATTCCTAGAACTGAAGTTGAAAAGGCCATCAGGATGTCCCGGAGCC
GTATCAATGATGCTTTCCGTCTGAATGACAACAGCCTAGAGTTTCTGGGGATACAGCCAACACTTGGATC
CGGTCACCATCACCACCACCATCATCATTGATAACTCGAGTCTAGAGGGCCCGTTTAAACCCGCTGATCA
GCCTCGACTGTGCCTTCTAGTTGCCAGCCATCTGTTGTTTGCCCCTCCCCCGTGCCTTCCTTGACCCTGG
AAGGTGCCACTCCCACTGTCCTTTCCTAATAAAATGAGGAAATTGCATCGCATTGTCTGAGTAGGTGTCA
TTCTATTCTGGGGGGTGGGGTGGGGCAGGACAGCAAGGGGGAGGATTGGGAAGACAATAGCAGGCATGCT
GGGGATGCGGTGGGCTCTATGGCTTCTGAGGCGGAAAGAACCAGCTGGGGCTCTAGGGGGTATCCCC
[124 nt withheld, positions 3218-3341]
C
[91 nt withheld, positions 3343-3433]
A
[49 nt withheld, positions 3435-3483]
CCTTTGACGTTGGAGTCCACGTTCTTT
[37 nt withheld, positions 3511-3547]
ACCCTATCTCGGTCTATTCTTTTGATTTATAAGGGATTTTGCCGATTTCGGCCTATTGGTTAAAAAATGA
GCTGATTTAACAAAAATTTAACGCGAATTAATTCTGTGGAATGTGTGTCAGTTAGGGTGTGGAAAGTCCC
CAGGCTCCCCAGCAGGCAGAAGTATGCAAAGCATGCATCTCAATTAGTCAGCAACCAGGTGTGGAAAGTC
CCCAGGCTCCCCAGCAGGCAGAAGTATGCAAAGCATGCATCTCAATTAGTCAGCAACCATAGTCCCGCCC
CTAACTCCGCCCATCCCGCCCCTAACTCCGCCCAGTTCCGCCCATTCTCCGCCCCATGGCTGACTAATTT
TTTTTATTTATGCAGAGGCCGAGGCCGCCTCTGCCTCTGAGCTATTCCAGAAGTAGTGAGGAGGCTTTTT
TGGAGGCCTAGGCTTTTGCAAAAAGCTCCCGGGAGCTTGTATATCCATTTTCGGATCTGATCAAGAGACA
GGATGAGGATCGTTTCGCATGATTGAACAAGATGGATTGCACGCAGGTTCTCCGGCCGCTTGGGTGGAGA
GGCTATTCGGCTATGACTGGGCACAACAGACAATCGGCTGCTCTGATGCCGCCGTGTTCCGGCTGTCAGC
GCAGGGGCGCCCGGTTCTTTTTGTCAAGACCGACCTGTCCGGTGCCCTGAATGAACTGCAGGACGAGGCA
GCGCGGCTATCGTGGCTGGCCACGACGGGCGTTCCTTGCGCAGCTGTGCTCGACGTTGTCACTGAAGCGG
GAAGGGACTGGCTGCTATTGGGCGAAGTGCCGGGGCAGGATCTCCTGTCATCTCACCTTGCTCCTGCCGA
GAAAGTATCCATCATGGCTGATGCAATGCGGCGGCTGCATACGCTTGATCCGGCTACCTGCCCATTCGAC
CACCAAGCGAAACATCGCATCGAGCGAGCACGTACTCGGATGGAAGCCGGTCTTGTCGATCAGGATGATC
TGGACGAAGAGCATCAGGGGCTCGCGCCAGCCGAACTGTTCGCCAGGCTCAAGGCGCGCATGCCCGACGG
CGAGGATCTCGTCGTGACCCATGGCGATGCCTGCTTGCCGAATATCATGGTGGAAAATGGCCGCTTTTCT
GGATTCATCGACTGTGGCCGGCTGGGTGTGGCGGACCGCTATCAGGACATAGCGTTGGCTACCCGTGATA
TTGCTGAAGAGCTTGGCGGCGAATGGGCTGACCGCTTCCTCGTGCTTTACGGTATCGCCGCTCCCGATTC
GCAGCGCATCGCCTTCTATCGCCTTCTTGACGAGTTCTTCTGAGCGGGACTCTGGGGTTCGAAATGACCG
ACCAAGCGACGCCCAACCTGCCATCACGAGATTTCGATTCCACCGCCGCCTTCTATGAAAGGTTGGGCTT
CGGAATCGTTTTCCGGGACGCCGGCTGGATGATCCTCCAGCGCGGGGATCTCATGCTGGAGTTCTTCGCC
CACCCCAACTTGTTTATTGCAGCTTATAATGGTTACAAATAAAGCAATAGCATCACAAATTTCACAAATA
AAGCATTTTTTTCACTGCATTCTAGTTGTGGTTTGTCCAAACTCATCAATGTATCTTATCATGTCTGTAT
ACCGTCGACCTCTAGCTAGAGCTTGGCGTAATCATGGTCATAGCTGTTTCCTGTGTGAAATTGTTATCCG
CTCACAATTCCACACAACATACGAGCCGGAAGCATAAAGTGTAAAGCCTGGGGTGCCTAATGAGTGAGCT
AACTCACATTAATTGCGTTGCGCTCACTGCCCGCTTTCCAGTCGGGAAACCTGTCGTGCCAGCTGCATTA
ATGAATCGGCCAACGCGCGGGGAGAGGCGGTTTGCGTATTGGGCGCTCTTCCGCTTCCTCGCTCACTGAC
TCGCTGCGCTCGGTCGTTCGGCTGCGGCGAGCGGTATCAGCTCACTCAAAGGCGGTAATACGGTTATCCA
CAGAATCAGGGGATAACGCAGGAAAGAACATGTGAGCAAAAGGCCAGCAAAAGGCCAGGAACCGTAAAAA
GGCCGCGTTGCTGGCGTTTTTCCATAGGCTCCGCCCCCCTGACGAGCATCACAAAAATCGACGCTCAAGT
CAGAGGTGGCGAAACCCGACAGGACTATAAAGATACCAGGCGTTTCCCCCTGGAAGCTCCCTCGTGCGCT
CTCCTGTTCCGACCCTGCCGCTTACCGGATACCTGTCCGCCTTTCTCCCTTCGGGAAGCGTGGCGCTTTC
TCATAGCTCACGCTGTAGGTATCTCAGTTCGGTGTAGGTCGTTCGCTCCAAGCTGGGCTGTGTGCACGAA
CCCCCCGTTCAGCCCGACCGCTGCGCCTTATCCGGTAACTATCGTCTTGAGTCCAACCCGGTAAGACACG
ACTTATCGCCACTGGCAGCAGCCACTGGTAACAGGATTAGCAGAGCGAGGTATGTAGGCGGTGCTACAGA
GTTCTTGAAGTGGTGGCCTAACTACGGCTACACTAGAAGAACAGTATTTGGTATCTGCGCTCTGCTGAAG
CCAGTTACCTTCGGAAAAAGAGTTGGTAGCTCTTGATCCGGCAAACAAACCACCGCTGGTAGCGGTGGTT
TTTTTGTTTGCAAGCAGCAGATTACGCGCAGAAAAAAAGGATCTCAAGAAGATCCTTTGATCTTTTCTAC
GGGGTCTGACGCTCAGTGGAACGAAAACTCACGTTAAGGGATTTTGGTCATGAGATTATCAAAAAGGATC
TTCACCTAGATCCTTTTAAATTAAAAATGAAGTTTTAAATCAATCTAAAGTATATATGAGTAAACTTGGT
CTGACAGTTACCAATGCTTAATCAGTGAGGCACCTATCTCAGCGATCTGTCTATTTCGTTCATCCATAGT
TGCCTGACTCCCCGTCGTGTAGATAACTACGATACGGGAGGGCTTACCATCTGGCCCCAGTGCTGCAATG
ATACCGCGAGACCCACGCTCACCGGCTCCAGATTTATCAGCAATAAACCAGCCAGCCGGAAGGGCCGAGC
GCAGAAGTGGTCCTGCAACTTTATCCGCCTCCATCCAGTCTATTAATTGTTGCCGGGAAGCTAGAGTAAG
TAGTTCGCCAGTTAATAGTTTGCGCAACGTTGTTGCCATTGCTACAGGCATCGTGGTGTCACGCTCGTCG
TTTGGTATGGCTTCATTCAGCTCCGGTTCCCAACGATCAAGGCGAGTTACATGATCCCCCATGTTGTGCA
AAAAAGCGGTTAGCTCCTTCGGTCCTCCGATCGTTGTCAGAAGTAAGTTGGCCGCAGTGTTATCACTCAT
GGTTATGGCAGCACTGCATAATTCTCTTACTGTCATGCCATCCGTAAGATGCTTTTCTGTGACTGGTGAG
TACTCAACCAAGTCATTCTGAGAATAGTGTATGCGGCGACCGAGTTGCTCTTGCCCGGCGTCAATACGGG
ATAATACCGCGCCACATAGCAGAACTTTAAAAGTGCTCATCATTGGAAAACGTTCTTCGGGGCGAAAACT
CTCAAGGATCTTACCGCTGTTGAGATCCAGTTCGATGTAACCCACTCGTGCACCCAACTGATCTTCAGCA
TCTTTTACTTTCACCAGCGTTTCTGGGTGAGCAAAAACAGGAAGGCAAAATGCCGCAAAAAAGGGAATAA
GGGCGACACGGAAATGTTGAATACTCATACTCTTCCTTTTTCAATATTATTGAAGCATTTATCAGGGTTA
TTGTCTCATGAGCGGATACATATTTGAATGTATTTAGAAAAATAAACAAATAGGGGTTCCGCGCACATTT
CCCCGAAAAGTGCCACCTGACGTCGACGGATCGGGAGATCTCCCGATCCCCTATGGTGCACTCTCAGTAC
AATCTGCTCTGATGCCGCATAGTTAAGCCAGTATCTGCTCCCTGCTTGTGTGTTGGAGGTCGCTGAGTAG
TGCGCGAGCAAAATTTAAGCTACAACAAGGCAAGGCTTGACCGACAATTGCATGAAGAATCTGCTTAGGG
TTAGGCGTTTTGCGCTGCTTCGCGATGTACGGGCCAGATATACGCGTT
